Addgene plasmid #38217: pTH751-CEN-RLuc/min53maxCFLuc
Depositing lab: Tobias von der Haar. Depositing organization: London and South East University Group (LASE). Publication: Translation elongation can control translation initiation on eukaryotic mRNAs. Chu D, Kazana E, Bellanger N, Singh T, Tuite MF, von der Haar T. EMBO J. 2014 Jan 1;33(1):21-34. doi: 10.1002/embj.201385651. Epub 2013 Dec 19. PubMed 24357599.
Backbone
  Vector backbone: pCENBEVY-U
  Backbone size w/o insert (bp): 6616
  Total vector size (bp): 9184
  Vector type: Yeast Expression
  Selectable markers: URA3
Growth in bacteria
  Bacterial resistance: Ampicillin, 100 μg/mL
  Growth temperature: 37°C
  Growth strain: DH5alpha
  Growth instructions: We have observed that plasmids containing the codon maximised Firefly luciferase variant or portions there of cause slow growth in some E. coli strains (eg Top10). However, this does not appear to affect plasmid yield.
  Copy number: High Copy
Gene/Insert 1
  Gene/Insert name: Firefly Luciferase (alt name: FLuc)
  Species: Photinus pyralis
  Insert size (bp): 1644
  Mutation: The first 53 codons of the original FLuc gene were exchanged for those isoaccepting codons decoded by the least abundant tRNAs in yeast. All remaining codons were exchanged for those isoaccepting codons decoded by the most abundant tRNAs. The last three codons of the full-length Firefly luciferase gene have been deleted to yield a luciferase variant which is fully functional, but no longer localises to peroxisomes.
  GenBank ID: AF043450
  Promoter: TDH3 (=GPD)
  Cloning method: Restriction Enzyme; 5′ cloning site BamHI (not destroyed); 3′ cloning site SalI (not destroyed)
  Sequencing primers: 5′ n/a; 3′ M13f
Gene/Insert 2
  Gene/Insert name: Renilla luciferase (alt name: RLuc)
  Species: Synthetic; Renilla reniformis
  Insert size (bp): 942
  GenBank ID: AF043450.1
  Promoter: ADH1
  Cloning method: Restriction Enzyme; 5′ cloning site XmaI (not destroyed); 3′ cloning site EcoRI (not destroyed)
  Sequencing primers: 5′ n/a; 3′ M13r
Resource information
  A portion of this plasmid was derived from a plasmid made by: The RLuc gene originated from a plasmid kindly provided by Dr David Bedwell (University of Alabama, Birmingham). Salas-Marco J, Bedwell DM (2004) Molecular and Cellular Biology 24:7769-7778.
Terms and licenses: Academic/Nonprofit Terms; Industry Terms: Not Available to Industry
How to cite: pTH751-CEN-RLuc/min53maxCFLuc was a gift from Tobias von der Haar (Addgene plasmid # 38217 ; http://n2t.net/addgene:38217 ; RRID:Addgene_38217)
