[The description below was written by a language model from this plasmid's Addgene catalogue record and pLannotate feature annotations shown in this document.]
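Description:
pTH751-CEN-RLuc/min53maxCFLuc is a yeast–E. coli shuttle vector of about 9.2 kb, built on the pCENBEVY-U backbone, for expressing two luciferase reporters in Saccharomyces cerevisiae. A CEN6/ARS element maintains it in yeast as a centromeric, low-copy plasmid, with selection through the URA3 auxotrophic marker, which can also be counterselected with 5-FOA. In bacteria it replicates from a high-copy ColE1/pUC-type origin and is selected with ampicillin via β-lactamase. Remnants of a pBluescript-type cloning region are also annotated, including an f1 origin, T3 and T7 promoters, lac regulatory elements and a lacZα fragment.

The payload is a divergent, back-to-back pair of yeast promoters. The TDH3 (GPD) promoter drives firefly luciferase, ending at an ADH1 terminator. The ADH1 promoter drives Renilla luciferase in the opposite direction, ending at an ADH2 terminator. The firefly gene is a recoded variant. Its first 53 codons were replaced with synonymous codons read by the least abundant yeast tRNAs, and all remaining codons were replaced with those read by the most abundant tRNAs. Its last three codons were deleted, which leaves the enzyme functional but stops it from localising to peroxisomes.

In dual-luciferase designs of this kind, the Renilla reporter typically acts as an internal reference against which firefly output is normalised, though the record does not say so explicitly. The associated publication concerns how translation elongation can influence initiation on eukaryotic mRNAs. This fits use of the construct to test how a slowly decoded 5′ segment ahead of an otherwise optimally coded open reading frame affects protein output. The depositor notes that plasmids carrying codon-maximised firefly sequence slow the growth of some E. coli strains without apparently reducing plasmid yield.
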