Features (pLannotate 1.2.2; 27 found; start..end, strand, type, name):
     70..573     -  misc_feature   CEN/ARS: S. cerevisiae CEN6 centromere fused to an autonomously replicating sequence
    610..714     +  promoter       AmpR promoter: bla
    715..1575    +  CDS            AmpR: β-lactamase; bla; confers resistance to ampicillin, carbenicillin, and related antibiotics
   1746..2334    +  rep_origin     ori: high-copy-number ColE1/pMB1/pBR322/pUC origin of replication
   2517..2609    +  CDS            lacI (fragment): lac repressor; lacI; The lac repressor binds to the lac operator to inhibit transcription in E. coli. This inhibition can be relieved by adding lactose or isopropyl-β-D-thiogalactopyranoside (IPTG).
   2622..2643    +  protein_bind   CAP binding site: CAP binding activates transcription in the presence of cAMP. E. coli catabolite activator protein
   2658..2688    +  promoter       lac promoter: promoter for the E. coli lac operon
   2696..2712    +  protein_bind   lac operator: The lac repressor binds to the lac operator to inhibit transcription in E. coli. This inhibition can be relieved by adding lactose or isopropyl-β-D-thiogalactopyranoside (IPTG). lac repressor encoded by lacI
   2757..2775    +  promoter       T3 promoter: promoter for bacteriophage T3 RNA polymerase
   2788..2809    -  misc_feature   MCS (fragment): pBluescript multiple cloning site
   2824..3123    -  terminator     ADH2 terminator: transcription terminator for the S. cerevisiae alcohol dehydrogenase 2 (ADH2) gene
   3154..4086    -  CDS            LUCI_RENRE: Experimental evidence at protein level: Swiss-Prot protein existence level 1. Upon binding the substrate, the enzyme catalyzes an oxygenation, producing a very short-lived hydroperoxide that cyclizes into a dioxetanone structure, which collapses, releasing a CO(2) molecule. The spontaneous breakdown of the dioxetanone releases the energy (about 50 kcal/mole) that is necessary to generate the excited state of the coelenteramide product, which is the singlet form of the monoanion. In vivo the product undergoes the process of nonradiative energy transfer to an accessory protein, a green fluoresce
   4094..4486    -  promoter       ADH1 promoter: S. cerevisiae ADH1; promoter for alcohol dehydrogenase 1
   4499..5143    +  promoter       GAP promoter: S. cerevisiae TDH3; promoter for glyceraldehyde-3-phosphate dehydrogenase
   5151..6791    +  CDS            LUCI_PHOPY: Experimental evidence at protein level: Swiss-Prot protein existence level 1. Produces green light with a wavelength of 562 nm. From Photinus pyralis (Common eastern firefly) (Lampyris pyralis).
   6794..6818    +  misc_feature   MCS (fragment): pUC18/19 multiple cloning site
   6812..6946    +  CDS            ADH1 (fragment): ADH1_YEAST - Also known as ADC1. Experimental evidence at protein level: Swiss-Prot protein existence level 1. This isozyme preferentially catalyzes the conversion of primary unbranched alcohols to their corresponding aldehydes. Also shows activity toward secondary alcohols. From Saccharomyces cerevisiae (strain ATCC 204508 / S288c) (Baker's yeast).
   6950..7137    +  terminator     ADH1 terminator: S. cerevisiae ADH1; transcription terminator for the S. cerevisiae alcohol dehydrogenase 1 (ADH1) gene
   7170..7194    -  misc_feature   MCS (fragment): pBluescript multiple cloning site
   7203..7221    -  promoter       T7 promoter: promoter for bacteriophage T7 RNA polymerase
   7224..7381    +  CDS            lacZα (fragment): LacZα fragment of β-galactosidase; lacZ fragment
   7389..7844    +  rep_origin     f1 ori (sequence partly withheld): f1 bacteriophage origin of replication; arrow indicates direction of (+) strand synthesis
   7845..7894    -  misc_feature   bom (fragment): basis of mobility region from pBR322
   7973..8776    -  CDS            URA3: orotidine-5'-phosphate decarboxylase, required for uracil biosynthesis; S. cerevisiae URA3; yeast auxotrophic marker, counterselectable with 5-fluoroorotic acid (5-FOA)
   8777..8992    -  promoter       URA3 promoter: S. cerevisiae URA3
   9003..9050    -  misc_feature   bom (fragment): basis of mobility region from pBR322
   9152..1       -  CDS            rop (fragment) (across the origin): Rop protein, which maintains plasmids at low copy number; rop
>Addgene plasmid #38217 | pTH751-CEN-RLuc/min53maxCFLuc | depositor full sequence | sequence record 48294 | pTH751-CEN-RLuc/min53maxCFLuc sequence 9186 bps
GACGAAAGGGCCTCGTGATACGCCTATTTTTATAGGTTAATGTCATGATAATAATGGTTTCTTAGGACGG
ATCGCTTGCCTGTAACTTACACGCGCCTCGTATCTTTTAATGATGGAATAATTTGGGAATTTACTCTGTG
TTTATTTATTTTTATGTTTTGTATTTGGATTTTAGAAAGTAAATAAAGAAGGTAGAAGAGTTACGGAATG
AAGAAAAAAAAATAAACAAAGGTTTAAAAAATTTCAACAAAAAGCGTACTTTACATATATATTTATTAGA
CAAGAAAAGCAGATTAAATAGATATACATTCGATTAACGATAAGTAAAATGTAAAATCACAGGATTTTCG
TGTGTGGTCTTCTACACAGACAAGATGAAACAATTCGGCATTAATACCTGAGAGCAGGAAGAGCAAGATA
AAAGGTAGTATTTGTTGGCGATCCCCCTAGAGTCTTTTACATCTTCGGAAAACAAAAACTATTTTTTCTT
TAATTTCTTTTTTTACTTTCTATTTTTAATTTATATATTTATATTAAAAAATTTAAATTATAATTATTTT
TATAGCACGTGATGAAAAGGACCCAGGTGGCACTTTTCGGGGAAATGTGCGCGGAACCCCTATTTGTTTA
TTTTTCTAAATACATTCAAATATGTATCCGCTCATGAGACAATAACCCTGATAAATGCTTCAATAATATT
GAAAAAGGAAGAGTATGAGTATTCAACATTTCCGTGTCGCCCTTATTCCCTTTTTTGCGGCATTTTGCCT
TCCTGTTTTTGCTCACCCAGAAACGCTGGTGAAAGTAAAAGATGCTGAAGATCAGTTGGGTGCACGAGTG
GGTTACATCGAACTGGATCTCAACAGCGGTAAGATCCTTGAGAGTTTTCGCCCCGAAGAACGTTTTCCAA
TGATGAGCACTTTTAAAGTTCTGCTATGTGGCGCGGTATTATCCCGTATTGACGCCGGGCAAGAGCAACT
CGGTCGCCGCATACACTATTCTCAGAATGACTTGGTTGAGTACTCACCAGTCACAGAAAAGCATCTTACG
GATGGCATGACAGTAAGAGAATTATGCAGTGCTGCCATAACCATGAGTGATAACACTGCGGCCAACTTAC
TTCTGACAACGATCGGAGGACCGAAGGAGCTAACCGCTTTTTTTCACAACATGGGGGATCATGTAACTCG
CCTTGATCGTTGGGAACCGGAGCTGAATGAAGCCATACCAAACGACGAGCGTGACACCACGATGCCTGTA
GCAATGGCAACAACGTTGCGCAAACTATTAACTGGCGAACTACTTACTCTAGCTTCCCGGCAACAATTAA
TAGACTGGATGGAGGCGGATAAAGTTGCAGGACCACTTCTGCGCTCGGCCCTTCCGGCTGGCTGGTTTAT
TGCTGATAAATCTGGAGCCGGTGAGCGTGGGTCTCGCGGTATCATTGCAGCACTGGGGCCAGATGGTAAG
CCCTCCCGTATCGTAGTTATCTACACGACGGGCAGTCAGGCAACTATGGATGAACGAAATAGACAGATCG
CTGAGATAGGTGCCTCACTGATTAAGCATTGGTAACTGTCAGACCAAGTTTACTCATATATACTTTAGAT
TGATTTAAAACTTCATTTTTAATTTAAAAGGATCTAGGTGAAGATCCTTTTTGATAATCTCATGACCAAA
ATCCCTTAACGTGAGTTTTCGTTCCACTGAGCGTCAGACCCCGTAGAAAAGATCAAAGGATCTTCTTGAG
ATCCTTTTTTTCTGCGCGTAATCTGCTGCTTGCAAACAAAAAAACCACCGCTACCAGCGGTGGTTTGTTT
GCCGGATCAAGAGCTACCAACTCTTTTTCCGAAGGTAACTGGCTTCAGCAGAGCGCAGATACCAAATACT
GTCCTTCTAGTGTAGCCGTAGTTAGGCCACCACTTCAAGAACTCTGTAGCACCGCCTACATACCTCGCTC
TGCTAATCCTGTTACCAGTGGCTGCTGCCAGTGGCGATAAGTCGTGTCTTACCGGGTTGGACTCAAGACG
ATAGTTACCGGATAAGGCGCAGCGGTCGGGCTGAACGGGGGGTTCGTGCACACAGCCCAGCTTGGAGCGA
ACGACCTACACCGAACTGAGATACCTACAGCGTGAGCATTGAGAAAGCGCCACGCTTCCCGAAGGGAGAA
AGGCGGACAGGTATCCGGTAAGCGGCAGGGTCGGAACAGGAGAGCGCACGAGGGAGCTTCCAGGGGGGAA
CGCCTGGTATCTTTATAGTCCTGTCGGGTTTCGCCACCTCTGACTTGAGCGTCGATTTTTGTGATGCTCG
TCAGGGGGGCCGAGCCTATGGAAAAACGCCAGCAACGCGGCCTTTTTACGGTTCCTGGCCTTTTGCTGGC
CTTTTGCTCACATGTTCTTTCCTGCGTTATCCCCTGATTCTGTGGATAACCGTATTACCGCCTTTGAGTG
AGCTGATACCGCTCGCCGCAGCCGAACGACCGAGCGCAGCGAGTCAGTGAGCGAGGAAGCGGAAGAGCGC
CCAATACGCAAACCGCCTCTCCCCGCGCGTTGGCCGATTCATTAATGCAGCTGGCACGACAGGTTTCCCG
ACTGGAAAGCGGGCAGTGAGCGCAACGCAATTAATGTGAGTTACCTCACTCATTAGGCACCCCAGGCTTT
ACACTTTATGCTTCCGGCTCCTATGTTGTGTGGAATTGTGAGCGGATAACAATTTCACACAGGAAACAGC
TATGACCATGATTACGCCAAGCTCGGAATTAACCCTCACTAAAGGGAACAAAAGCTGGGTACCGGGCCCC
CCCTCGAGGGCATGCGAAGGAAAATGAGAAATATCGAGGGAGACGATTCAGAGGAGCAGGACAAACTATA
ACCGACTGTTTGTTGGAGGATGCCGTACATAACGAACACTGCTGAAGCTACCATGTCTACAGTTTAGAGG
AATGGGTACAACTCACAGGCGAGGGATGGTGTTCACTCGTGCTAGCAAACGCGGTGGGAGCAAAAAGTAG
AATATTATCTTTTATTCGTGAAACTTCGAACACTGTCATCTAAAGATGCTATATACTAATATAGGCATAC
TTGATAATGGAAACTATAAATCGTGAAGGCATAGGAGATCCGCTTATTTAGAAGTGTCGAATTCTTACGA
CATTTGTTCATTTTTGAGAACTCGCTCAACGAACGATTTGATATATTTTCCCATTTCATCAGGTGCATCT
TCTTGCGAAAAATGAAGACCTTTTACTTTGACAAATTCAGTATTAGGAAACTTCTTGGCACCTTCAACAA
TAGCATTGGAAAAGAATCCTGGGTCCGATTCAATAAACATTTTTGGTAAATCATCACTTGCACGTAGATA
AGCATTATAATTCCTAACAATTTGTACAACGTCAGGTTTACCACCTTTTACTAACGGGATTTCACGAGGC
CATGATAATGTTGGACGACGAACTTCACCTTTCTCTTTGAATGGTTCAAGATATGCTGCAAATTCTTCTG
GTTCTAACTTTCTCATGATTTTTGATGGCAACATGGTTTCCACGAAGAAGTTATTCTCCAAAACCATTTT
TTCTCCTTCTTCAGATTTGATCAACGCAATATCTTCTTCAATATCAGGCCATTCATCCCATGATTCAATC
ACATCTACTACACTTTCAGCGTGAACTATTGCTTTGATCTTATCTTGATGCTCATAGCTATAATGAAATG
CCAAACAAGCACCCCAATCATGGCCGACAAAAATGATCTTCTTTGGTAAATTAAGAAGTTCAAACCATGC
AGTAAGATATTTGTAATGATCAAGTAACCTATAAGAACCATTACCAGATTTGCCTGATTTGCCCATACCA
ATAAGGTCTGGTATAATACACCGCGCTACTGGCTCAATATGTGGCACAACATGTCGCCATAAATAAGAAG
AGGCCGCGTTACCATGTAAAAAAATAACAGCATTTTCTGCATGTTTTTCTGAATCATAATAATTAATAAA
TGAATCAAGAACATTCATTTGTTTACATCTGGCCCACCACTGCGGACCAGTTATCATCCGTTTCCTTTGT
TCTGGATCATAAACTTTCGAAGTCATCCCGGGGAGTTGATTGTATGCTTGGTATAGCTTGAAATATTGTG
CAGAAAAAGAAACAAGGAAGAAAGGGAACGAGAACAATGACGAGGAAACAAAAGATTAATAATTGCAGGT
CTATTTATACTTGATAGCAAAGCGGCAAACTTTTTTTATTTCAAATTCAAGTAACTGGAAGGAAGGCCGT
ATACCGTTGCTCATTAGAGAGTAGTGTGCGTGAATGAAGGAAGGAAAAAGTTTCGTGTGTTCGAAGATAC
CCCTCATCAGCTCTGGAACAACGACATCTGTTGGTGCTGTCTTTGTCGTTAATTTTTTCCTTTAGTGTCT
TCCATCATTTTTTTTGTCATTGCGGATATGGTGAGACAACAACGGGGGAGAGAGAAAAGAAAAAAAAAGA
AAAGAATCCGGGAGTTTATCATTATCAATACTGCCATTTCAAAGAATACGTAAATAATTAATAGTAGTGA
TTTTCCTAACTTTATTTAGTCAAAAAATTAGCCTTTTAATTCTGCTGTAACCCGTACATGCCCAAAATAG
GGGGCGGGTTACACAGAATATATAACATCGTAGGTGTCTGGGTGAACAGTTTATTCCTGGCATCCACTAA
ATATAATGGAGCCCGCTTTTTAAGCTGGCATCCAGAAAAAAAAAGAATCCCAGCACCAAAATATTGTTTT
CTTCACCAACCATCAGTTCATAGGTCCATTCTCTTAGCGCAACTACAGAGAACAGGGGCACAAACAGGCA
AAAAACGGGCACAACCTCAATGGAGTGATGCAACCTGCCTGGAGTAAATGATGACACAAGGCAATTGACC
CACGCATGTATCTATCTCATTTTCTTACACCTTCTATTACCTTCTGCTCTCTCTGATTTGGAAAAAGCTG
AAAAAAAAGGTTGAAACCAGTTCCCTGAAATTATTCCCCTACTTGACTAATAAGTATATAAAGAACGGTA
GGTATTGATTGTAATTCTGTAAATCTATTTCTTAAACTTCTTAAATTCTACTTTTATAGTTAGTCTTTTT
TTTAGTTTTAAAACACCAAGAACTTAGTTTCGACGGATCCATGGAGGACGCAAAAAACATAAAAAAAGGG
CCTGCGCCCTTCTATCCTCTCGAGGATGGGACGGCGGGGGAGCAGCTCCATAAAGCGATGAAAAGGTACG
CACTCGTGCCTGGGACGATAGCGTTTACGGATGCACATATAGAGGTGAACATAACGTACGCTGAATACTT
CGAAATGTCTGTTAGATTGGCTGAAGCTATGAAGAGATACGGCTTGAACACTAACCACAGAATTGTTGTT
TGCTCTGAAAACTCTTTGCAATTCTTCATGCCAGTTTTGGGCGCTTTGTTCATTGGCGTTGCTGTTGCTC
CAGCTAACGACATTTACAACGAAAGAGAATTGTTGAACTCTATGAACATTTCTCAACCAACTGTTGTTTT
CGTTTCTAAGAAGGGCTTGCAAAAGATTTTGAACGTTCAAAAGAAGTTGCCAATTATTCAAAAGATTATT
ATTATGGACTCTAAGACTGACTACCAAGGCTTCCAATCTATGTACACTTTCGTTACTTCTCACTTGCCAC
CAGGCTTCAACGAATACGACTTCGTTCCAGAATCTTTCGACAGAGACAAGACTATTGCTTTGATTATGAA
CTCTTCTGGCTCTACTGGCTTGCCAAAGGGCGTTGCTTTGCCACACAGAACTGCTTGCGTTAGATTCTCT
CACGCTAGAGACCCAATTTTCGGCAACCAAATTATTCCAGACACTGCTATTTTGTCTGTTGTTCCATTCC
ACCACGGCTTCGGCATGTTCACTACTTTGGGCTACTTGATTTGCGGCTTCAGAGTTGTTTTGATGTACAG
ATTCGAAGAAGAATTGTTCTTGAGATCTTTGCAAGACTACAAGATTCAATCTGCTTTGTTGGTTCCAACT
TTGTTCTCTTTCTTCGCTAAGTCTACTTTGATTGACAAGTACGACTTGTCTAACTTGCACGAAATTGCTT
CTGGCGGCGCTCCATTGTCTAAGGAAGTTGGCGAAGCTGTTGCTAAGAGATTCCACTTGCCAGGCATTAG
ACAAGGCTACGGCTTGACTGAAACTACTTCTGCTATTTTGATTACTCCAGAAGGCGACGACAAGCCAGGC
GCTGTTGGCAAGGTTGTTCCATTCTTCGAAGCTAAGGTTGTTGACTTGGACACTGGCAAGACTTTGGGCG
TTAACCAAAGAGGCGAATTGTGCGTTAGAGGCCCAATGATTATGTCTGGCTACGTTAACAACCCAGAAGC
TACTAACGCTTTGATTGACAAGGACGGCTGGTTGCACTCTGGCGACATTGCTTACTGGGACGAAGACGAA
CACTTCTTCATTGTTGACAGATTGAAGTCTTTGATTAAGTACAAGGGCTACCAAGTTGCTCCAGCTGAAT
TGGAATCTATTTTGTTGCAACACCCAAACATTTTCGACGCTGGCGTTGCTGGCTTGCCAGACGACGACGC
TGGCGAATTGCCAGCTGCTGTTGTTGTTTTGGAACACGGCAAGACTATGACTGAAAAGGAAATTGTTGAC
TACGTTGCTTCTCAAGTTACTACTGCTAAGAAGTTGAGAGGCGGCGTTGTTTTCGTTGACGAAGTTCCAA
AGGGCTTGACTGGCAAGTTGGACGCTAGAAAGATTAGAGAAATTTTGATTAAGGCTAAGAAGGGCGGCAA
GTAAGTCGACCTGCAGGCATGCAAGCTTTGGACTTCTTCGCCAGAGGTTTGGTCAAGTCTCCAATCAAGG
TTGTCGGCTTGTCTACCTTGCCAGAAATTTACGAAAAGATGGAAAAGGGTCAAATCGTTGGTAGATACGT
TGTTGACACTTCTAAATAAGCGAATTTCTTATGATTTATGATTTTTATTATTAAATAAGTTATAAAAAAA
ATAAGTGTATACAAATTTTAAAGTGACTCTTAGGTTTTAAAACGAAAATTCTTATTCTTGAGTAACTCTT
TCCTGTAGGTCAGGTTGCTTTCTCAGGTATAGCATGAGGTCGCTCTTATTGACCACACCTCTACCGGCAT
GCCGGTCGAAATTCCCCTACCCTATGAAAAGCGGCCGCCACCGCGGTGGAGCTCCAATTCGCCCTATAGT
GAGTCGTATTACAATTCACTGGCCGTCGTTTTACAACGTCGTGACTGGGAAAACCCTGGCGTTACCCAAC
TTAATCGCCTTGCAGCACATCCCCCCTTCGCCAGCTGGCGTAATAGCGAAGAGGCCCGCACCGATCGCCC
TTCCCAACAGTTGCGCAGCCTGAATGGCGAATGGCGCG
[124 nt withheld, positions 7389-7512]
C
[91 nt withheld, positions 7514-7604]
A
[49 nt withheld, positions 7606-7654]
CCTTTGACGTTGGAGTCCACGTTCTTT
[37 nt withheld, positions 7682-7718]
ACCCTATCTCGGTCTATTCTTTTGATTTATAAGGGATTTTGCCGATTTCGGCCTATTGGTTAAAAAATGA
GCTGATTTAACAAAAATTTAACGCGAATTTTAACAAAATATTAACGTTTACAATTTCCTGATGCGGTATT
TTCTCCTTACGCATCTGTGCGGTATTTCACACCGCAGGGTAATAACTGATATAATTAAATTGAAGCTCTA
ATTTGTGAGTTTAGTATACATGCATTTACTTATAATACAGTTTTTTAGTTTTGCTGGCCGCATCTTCTCA
AATATGCTTCCCAGCCTGCTTTTCTGTAACGTTCACCCTCTACCTTAGCATCCCTTCCCTTTGCAAATAG
TCCTCTTCCAACAATAATAATGTCAGATCCTGTAGAGACCACATCATCCACGGTTCTATACTGTTGACCC
AATGCGTCTCCCTTGTCATCTAAACCCACACCGGGTGTCATAATCAACCAATCGTAACCTTCATCTCTTC
CACCCATGTCTCTTTGAGCAATAAAGCCGATAACAAAATCTTTGTCGCTCTTCGCAATGTCAACAGTACC
CTTAGTATATTCTCCAGTAGATAGGGAGCCCTTGCATGACAATTCTGCTAACATCAAAAGGCCTCTAGGT
TCCTTTGTTACTTCTTCTGCCGCCTGCTTCAAACCGCTAACAATACCTGGGCCCACCACACCGTGTGCAT
TCGTAATGTCTGCCCATTCTGCTATTCTGTATACACCCGCAGAGTACTGCAATTTGACTGTATTACCAAT
GTCAGCAAATTTTCTGTCTTCGAAGAGTAAAAAATTGTACTTGGCGGATAATGCCTTTAGCGGCTTAACT
GTGCCCTCCATGGAAAAATCAGTCAAGATATCCACATGTGTTTTTAGTAAACAAATTTTGGGACCTAATG
CTTCAACTAACTCCAGTAATTCCTTGGTGGTACGAACATCCAATGAAGCACACAAGTTTGTTTGCTTTTC
GTGCATGATATTAAATAGCTTGGCAGCAACAGGACTAGGATGAGTAGCAGCACGTTCCTTATATGTAGCT
TTCGACATGATTTATCTTCGTTTCCTGCAGGTTTTTGTTCTGTGCAGTTGGGTTAAGAATACTGGGCAAT
TTCATGTTTCTTCAACACTACATATGCGTATATATACCAATCTAAGTCTGTGCTCCTTCCTTCGTTCTTC
CTTCTGTTCGGAGATTACCGAATCAAAAAAATTTCAAAGAAACCGAAATCAAAAAAAAGAATAAAAAAAA
AATGATGAATTGAATTGAAAAGCGTGGTGCACTCTCAGTACAATCTGCTCTGATGCCGCATAGTTAAGCC
AGCCCCGACACCCGCCAACACCCGCTGACGCGCCCTGACGGGCTTGTCTGCTCCCGGCATCCGCTTACAG
ACAAGCTGTGACCGTCTCCGGGAGCTGCATGTGTCAGAGGTTTTCACCGTCATCACCGAAACGCGCGA
