>Addgene plasmid #38217 | pTH751-CEN-RLuc/min53maxCFLuc | addgene partial sequence | sequence record 54546 | yADH1-F 5'-ATACGGCCTTCCTTCCAGTT-3'
GTTTGCTGTCTTGCTATCAAGTATAAATAGACCTGCAATTATTAATCTTTTGTTTCCTCGCTCATTGTTC
TCGTTCCCTTTCTTCCTTGTTTCTTTTTCTGCACAATATTTCAAGCTATACCAAGCTACAATCAACTCCC
CGGGATGACTTCGAAAGTTTATGATCCAGAACAAAGGAAACGGATGATAACTGGTCCGCAGTGGTGGGCC
AGATGTAAACAAATGAATGTTCTTGATTCATTTATTAATTATTATGATTCAGAAAAACATGCAGAAAATG
CTGTTATTTTTTTACATGGTAACGCGGCCTCTTCTTATTTATGGCGACATGTTGTGCCACATATTGAGCC
AGTAGCGCGGTGTATTATACCAGACCTTATTGGTATGGGCAAATCAGGCAAATCTGGTAATGGTTCTTAT
AGGTTACTTGATCATTACAAATATCTTACTGCATGGTTTGAACTTCTTAATTTACCAAAGAAGATCATTT
TTGTCGGCCATGATTGGGGTGCTTGTTTGGCATTTCATTATAGCTATGAGCATCAAGATAAGATCAAAGC
AATAGTTCACGCTGAAAGTGTAGTAGATGTGATTGAATCATGGGATGAATGGCCTGATATTGAAGAAGAT
ATTGCGTTGATCAAATCTGAAGAAGGAGAAAAAATGGTTTTGGAGAATAACTTCTTCGTGGAAACCATGT
TGCCATCAAAAATCATGAGAAAGTTAGAACCAGAAGAATTTGCAGCATATCTTGAACCATTCAAAGAGAA
AGGTGAAGTTCGTCGTCCAACATTATCATG
