>Addgene plasmid #38217 | pTH751-CEN-RLuc/min53maxCFLuc | addgene partial sequence | sequence record 54778 | GPDpro-F 5'-CGGTAGGTATTGATTGTAATTCTG-3'
AATTCTACTTTTATAGTTAGTCTTTTTTTTAGTTTTAAAACACCAAGAACTTAGTTTCGACGGATCCATG
GAGGACGCAAAAAACATAAAAAAAGGGCCTGCGCCCTTCTATCCTCTCGAGGATGGGACGGCGGGGGAGC
AGCTCCATAAAGCGATGAAAAGGTACGCACTCGTGCCTGGGACGATAGCGTTTACGGATGCACATATAGA
GGTGAACATAACGTACGCTGAATACTTCGAAATGTCTGTTAGATTGGCTGAAGCTATGAAGAGATACGGC
TTGAACACTAACCACAGAATTGTTGTTTGCTCTGAAAACTCTTTGCAATTCTTCATGCCAGTTTTGGGCG
CTTTGTTCATTGGCGTTGCTGTTGCTCCAGCTAACGACATTTACAACGAAAGAGAATTGTTGAACTCTAT
GAACATTTCTCAACCAACTGTTGTTTTCGTTTCTAAGAAGGGCTTGCAAAAGATTTTGAACGTTCAAAAG
AAGTTGCCAATTATTCAAAAGATTATTATTATGGACTCTAAGACTGACTACCAAGGCTTCCAATCTATGT
ACACTTTCGTTACTTCTCACTTGCCACCAGGCTTCAACGAATACGACTTCGTTCCAGAATCTTTCGACAG
AGACAAGACTATTGCTTTGATTATGAACTCTTCTGGCTCTACTGGCTTGCCAAAGGGCGTTGCTTTGCCA
CACAGAACTGCTTGCGTTAGATTCTCTCACGCTAGAGACCCAATTTTCGGCAACCAAATTATTCCAGACA
CTGCTATTTTGTCTGTTGTTCCATTCCACCACGGCTTCGGCATGTTCACTACTTTGGGCTACTTGATTTG
CGGCTTCAGA
